Addgene plasmid #46064: pXP822
Purpose: (Empty Backbone)
Depositing lab: Nancy DaSilva. Depositing organization: University of California, Irvine. Publication: Development and characterization of a vector set with regulated promoters for systematic metabolic engineering in Saccharomyces cerevisiae. Shen MW, Fang F, Sandmeyer S, Da Silva NA. Yeast. 2012 Dec;29(12):495-503. doi: 10.1002/yea.2930. Epub 2012 Nov 19. PubMed 23166051.
Backbone
  Vector backbone: pUC18
  Vector type: Yeast Expression
  Promoter: GAL1
  Selectable markers: URA3
Growth in bacteria
  Bacterial resistance: Ampicillin, 100 μg/mL
  Growth temperature: 37°C
  Growth strain: XL1 Blue
  Copy number: High Copy
Terms and licenses: Academic/Nonprofit Terms; Industry Terms: Not Available to Industry
Depositor comments: Addgene's quality control sequencing has identified a few discrepancies compared to the depositor's full sequence; these differences are not thought to affect plasmid function.
How to cite: pXP822 was a gift from Nancy DaSilva (Addgene plasmid # 46064 ; http://n2t.net/addgene:46064 ; RRID:Addgene_46064)
