[The description below was written by a language model from this plasmid's Addgene catalogue record and pLannotate feature annotations shown in this document.]
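Description:
pXP822 is an empty yeast expression backbone built on pUC18, part of a vector set with regulated promoters developed for systematic metabolic engineering in Saccharomyces cerevisiae. It is an E. coli–yeast shuttle plasmid of about 5.7 kb. In bacteria it is maintained at high copy through the pUC-type ColE1 origin and selected with ampicillin via the β-lactamase gene and its native promoter. In yeast it replicates episomally from the 2μ origin, which normally supports multicopy maintenance, and is selected by uracil prototrophy through a URA3 cassette driven by its own promoter.

The expression unit consists of the galactose-inducible, Gal4-regulated GAL1 promoter followed closely by the CYC1 transcription terminator. Only a short gap separates the two, which is presumably where a gene of interest is inserted, although the record does not list the cloning sites there. No insert, tag or reporter is present.

The URA3 marker is flanked by two loxP sites in the same orientation, so Cre recombinase can excise it and allow the marker to be reused. URA3 is also counterselectable with 5-fluoroorotic acid, which gives a way to select for marker loss.

The remaining annotations are pUC18 and pBR322 remnants rather than functional parts of the design: fragments of the multiple cloning site around the marker cassette, the lac promoter, operator and CAP site, and partial lacI, rop and bom sequences. The depositor notes that quality-control sequencing found a few discrepancies relative to the supplied full sequence, which are not thought to affect function.
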