Features (pLannotate 1.2.2; 18 found; start..end, strand, type, name):
      8..450     +  promoter       GAL1 promoter: S. cerevisiae GAL1; inducible promoter, regulated by Gal4
    471..718     +  terminator     CYC1 terminator: S. cerevisiae CYC1; transcription terminator for CYC1
    723..763     -  misc_feature   MCS (fragment): pUC18/19 multiple cloning site
    764..797     +  protein_bind   loxP: Cre-mediated recombination occurs in the 8-bp core sequence (GCATACAT). Cre recombinase
    815..1031    +  promoter       URA3 promoter: S. cerevisiae URA3
   1032..1835    +  CDS            URA3: orotidine-5'-phosphate decarboxylase, required for uracil biosynthesis; S. cerevisiae URA3; yeast auxotrophic marker, counterselectable with 5-fluoroorotic acid (5-FOA)
   1914..1947    +  protein_bind   loxP: Cre-mediated recombination occurs in the 8-bp core sequence (GCATACAT). Cre recombinase
   1948..1969    -  misc_feature   MCS (fragment): pUC18/19 multiple cloning site
   1970..3312    -  rep_origin     2μ ori: yeast 2μ plasmid origin of replication
   3356..3372    -  protein_bind   lac operator: The lac repressor binds to the lac operator to inhibit transcription in E. coli. This inhibition can be relieved by adding lactose or isopropyl-β-D-thiogalactopyranoside (IPTG). lac repressor encoded by lacI
   3380..3410    -  promoter       lac promoter: promoter for the E. coli lac operon
   3425..3446    -  protein_bind   CAP binding site: CAP binding activates transcription in the presence of cAMP. E. coli catabolite activator protein
   3459..3551    -  CDS            lacI (fragment): lac repressor; lacI; The lac repressor binds to the lac operator to inhibit transcription in E. coli. This inhibition can be relieved by adding lactose or isopropyl-β-D-thiogalactopyranoside (IPTG).
   3734..4322    -  rep_origin     ori: high-copy-number ColE1/pMB1/pBR322/pUC origin of replication
   4493..5353    -  CDS            AmpR: β-lactamase; bla; confers resistance to ampicillin, carbenicillin, and related antibiotics
   5354..5458    -  promoter       AmpR promoter: bla
   5553..5588    +  CDS            rop (fragment): Rop protein, which maintains plasmids at low copy number; rop
   5690..6       +  misc_feature   bom (fragment) (across the origin): basis of mobility region from pBR322
>Addgene plasmid #46064 | pXP822 | depositor full sequence | sequence record 65292 | pXP822 sequence 5735 bps
CATATGACGGATTAGAAGCCGCCGAGCGGGTGACAGCCCTCCGAAGGAAGACTCTCCTCCGTGCGTCCTC
GTCCTCACCGGTCGCGTTCCTGAAACGCAGATGTGCCTCGCGCCGCACTGCTCCGAACAATAAAGATTCT
ACAATACTAGCTTTTATGGTTATGAAGAGGAAAAATTGGCAGTAACCTGGCCCCACAAACCTTCAAATGA
ACGAATCAAATTAACAACCATAGGATGATAATGCGATTAGTTTTTTAGCCTTATTTCTGGGGTAATTAAT
CAGCGAAGCGATGATTTTTGATCTATTAACAGATATATAAATGCAAAAACTGCATTAACCACTTTAACTA
ATACTTTCAACATTTTCGGTTTGTATTACTTCTTATTCAAATGTAATAAAAGTATCAACAAAAAATTGTT
AATATACCTCTATACTTTAACGTCAAGGAGAAAAAACCACTAGTCTCGAGTCATGTAATTAGTTATGTCA
CGCTTACATTCACGCCCTCCCCCCACATCCGCTCTAACCGAAAAGGAAGGAGTTAGACAACCTGAAGTCT
AGGTCCCTATTTATTTTTTTATAGTTATGTTAGTATTAAGAACGTTATTTATATTTCAAATTTTTCTTTT
TTTTCTGTACAGACGCGTGTACGCATGTAACATTATACTGAAAACCTTGCTTGAGAAGGTTTTGGGACGC
TCGAAGGCTTTAATTTGCGGCCAAGCTTGCATGCCTGCAGGTCGACTCTAGAGGATCCCCGGGATAACTT
CGTATAGCATACATTATACGAAGTTATCAGGGTCCATAAAGCTTTTCAATTCATCTTTTTTTTTTTTGTT
CTTTTTTTTGATTCCGGTTTCTTTGAAATTTTTTTGATTCGGTAATCTCCGAGCAGAAGGAAGAACGAAG
GAAGGAGCACAGACTTAGATTGGTATATATACGCATATGTGGTGTTGAAGAAACATGAAATTGCCCAGTA
TTCTTAACCCAACTGCACAGAACAAAAACCTGCAGGAAACGAAGATAAATCATGTCGAAAGCTACATATA
AGGAACGTGCTGCTACTCATCCTAGTCCTGTTGCTGCCAAGCTATTTAATATCATGCACGAAAAGCAAAC
AAACTTGTGTGCTTCATTGGATGTTCGTACCACCAAGGAATTACTGGAGTTAGTTGAAGCATTAGGTCCC
AAAATTTGTTTACTAAAAACACATGTGGATATCTTGACTGATTTTTCCATGGAGGGCACAGTTAAGCCGC
TAAAGGCATTATCCGCCAAGTACAATTTTTTACTCTTCGAAGACAGAAAATTTGCTGACATTGGTAATAC
AGTCAAATTGCAGTACTCTGCGGGTGTATACAGAATAGCAGAATGGGCAGACATTACGAATGCACACGGT
GTGGTGGGCCCAGGTATTGTTAGCGGTTTGAAGCAGGCGGCGGAAGAAGTAACAAAGGAACCTAGAGGCC
TTTTGATGTTAGCAGAATTGTCATGCAAGGGCTCCCTAGCTACTGGAGAATATACTAAGGGTACTGTTGA
CATTGCGAAGAGCGACAAAGATTTTGTTATCGGCTTTATTGCTCAAAGAGACATGGGTGGAAGAGATGAA
GGTTACGATTGGTTGATTATGACACCCGGTGTGGGTTTAGATGACAAGGGAGACGCATTGGGTCAACAGT
ATAGAACCGTGGATGATGTGGTCTCTACAGGATCTGACATTATTATTGTTGGAAGAGGACTATTTGCAAA
GGGAAGGGATGCTAAGGTAGAGGGTGAACGTTACAGAAAAGCAGGCTGGGAAGCATATTTGAGAAGATGC
GGCCAGCAAAACTAAAAAACTGTATTATAAGTAAATGCATGTATACTAAACTCACAAATTAGAGCTTCAA
TTTAATTATATCAGTTATTACCCATAACTTCGTATAGCATACATTATACGAAGTTATCCCGGGTACCGAG
CTCGAATTCAACGAAGCATCTGTGCTTCATTTTGTAGAACAAAAATGCAACGCGAGAGCGCTAATTTTTC
AAACAAAGAATCTGAGCTGCATTTTTACAGAACAGAAATGCAACGCGAAAGCGCTATTTTACCAACGAAG
AATCTGTGCTTCATTTTTGTAAAACAAAAATGCAACGCGAGAGCGCTAATTTTTCAAACAAAGAATCTGA
GCTGCATTTTTACAGAACAGAAATGCAACGCGAGAGCGCTATTTTACCAACAAAGAATCTATACTTCTTT
TTTGTTCTACAAAAATGCATCCCGAGAGCGCTATTTTTCTAACAAAGCATCTTAGATTACTTTTTTTCTC
CTTTGTGCGCTCTATAATGCAGTCTCTTGATAACTTTTTGCACTGTAGGTCCGTTAAGGTTAGAAGAAGG
CTACTTTGGTGTCTATTTTCTCTTCCATAAAAAAAGCCTGACTCCACTTCCCGCGTTTACTGATTACTAG
CGAAGCTGCGGGTGCATTTTTTCAAGATAAAGGCATCCCCGATTATATTCTATACCGATGTGGATTGCGC
ATACTTTGTGAACAGAAAGTGATAGCGTTGATGATTCTTCATTGGTCAGAAAATTATGAACGGTTTCTTC
TATTTTGTCTCTATATACTACGTATAGGAAATGTTTACATTTTCGTATTGTTTTCGATTCACTCTATGAA
TAGTTCTTACTACAATTTTTTTGTCTAAAGAGTAATACTAGAGATAAACATAAAAAATGTAGAGGTCGAG
TTTAGATGCAAGTTCAAGGAGCGAAAGGTGGATGGGTAGGTTATATAGGGATATAGCACAGAGATATATA
GCAAAGAGATACTTTTGAGCAATGTTTGTGGAAGCGGTATTCGCAATATTTTAGTAGCTCGTTACAGTCC
GGTGCGTTTTTGGTTTTTTGAAAGTGCGTCTTCAGAGCGCTTTTGGTTTTCAAAAGCGCTCTGAAGTTCC
TATACTTTCTAGAGAATAGGAACTTCGGAATAGGAACTTCAAAGCGTTTCCGAAAACGAGCGCTTCCGAA
AATGCAACGCGAGCTGCGCACATACAGCTCACTGTTCACGTCGCACCTATATCTGCGTGTTGCCTGTATA
TATATATACATGAGAAGAACGGCATAGTGCGTGTTTATGCTTAAATGCGTACTTATATGCGTCTATTTAT
GTAGGATGAAAGGTAGTCTAGTACCTCCTGTGATATTATCCCATTCCATGCGGGGTATCGTATGCTTCCT
TCAGCACTACCCTTTAGCTGTTCTATATGCTGCCACTCCTCAATTGGATTAGTCTCATCCTTCAATGCTA
TCATTTCCTTTGATATTGGATCATACGAATTCGTAATCATGGTCATAGCTGTTTCCTGTGTGAAATTGTT
ATCCGCTCACAATTCCACACAACATACGAGCCGGAAGCATAAAGTGTAAAGCCTGGGGTGCCTAATGAGT
GAGCTAACTCACATTAATTGCGTTGCGCTCACTGCCCGCTTTCCAGTCGGGAAACCTGTCGTGCCAGCTG
CATTAATGAATCGGCCAACGCGCGGGGAGAGGCGGTTTGCGTATTGGGCGCTCTTCCGCTTCCTCGCTCA
CTGACTCGCTGCGCTCGGTCGTTCGGCTGCGGCGAGCGGTATCAGCTCACTCAAAGGCGGTAATACGGTT
ATCCACAGAATCAGGGGATAACGCAGGAAAGAACATGTGAGCAAAAGGCCAGCAAAAGGCCAGGAACCGT
AAAAAGGCCGCGTTGCTGGCGTTTTTCCATAGGCTCCGCCCCCCTGACGAGCATCACAAAAATCGACGCT
CAAGTCAGAGGTGGCGAAACCCGACAGGACTATAAAGATACCAGGCGTTTCCCCCTGGAAGCTCCCTCGT
GCGCTCTCCTGTTCCGACCCTGCCGCTTACCGGATACCTGTCCGCCTTTCTCCCTTCGGGAAGCGTGGCG
CTTTCTCATAGCTCACGCTGTAGGTATCTCAGTTCGGTGTAGGTCGTTCGCTCCAAGCTGGGCTGTGTGC
ACGAACCCCCCGTTCAGCCCGACCGCTGCGCCTTATCCGGTAACTATCGTCTTGAGTCCAACCCGGTAAG
ACACGACTTATCGCCACTGGCAGCAGCCACTGGTAACAGGATTAGCAGAGCGAGGTATGTAGGCGGTGCT
ACAGAGTTCTTGAAGTGGTGGCCTAACTACGGCTACACTAGAAGGACAGTATTTGGTATCTGCGCTCTGC
TGAAGCCAGTTACCTTCGGAAAAAGAGTTGGTAGCTCTTGATCCGGCAAACAAACCACCGCTGGTAGCGG
TGGTTTTTTTGTTTGCAAGCAGCAGATTACGCGCAGAAAAAAAGGATCTCAAGAAGATCCTTTGATCTTT
TCTACGGGGTCTGACGCTCAGTGGAACGAAAACTCACGTTAAGGGATTTTGGTCATGAGATTATCAAAAA
GGATCTTCACCTAGATCCTTTTAAATTAAAAATGAAGTTTTAAATCAATCTAAAGTATATATGAGTAAAC
TTGGTCTGACAGTTACCAATGCTTAATCAGTGAGGCACCTATCTCAGCGATCTGTCTATTTCGTTCATCC
ATAGTTGCCTGACTCCCCGTCGTGTAGATAACTACGATACGGGAGGGCTTACCATCTGGCCCCAGTGCTG
CAATGATACCGCGAGACCCACGCTCACCGGCTCCAGATTTATCAGCAATAAACCAGCCAGCCGGAAGGGC
CGAGCGCAGAAGTGGTCCTGCAACTTTATCCGCCTCCATCCAGTCTATTAATTGTTGCCGGGAAGCTAGA
GTAAGTAGTTCGCCAGTTAATAGTTTGCGCAACGTTGTTGCCATTGCTACAGGCATCGTGGTGTCACGCT
CGTCGTTTGGTATGGCTTCATTCAGCTCCGGTTCCCAACGATCAAGGCGAGTTACATGATCCCCCATGTT
GTGCAAAAAAGCGGTTAGCTCCTTCGGTCCTCCGATCGTTGTCAGAAGTAAGTTGGCCGCAGTGTTATCA
CTCATGGTTATGGCAGCACTGCATAATTCTCTTACTGTCATGCCATCCGTAAGATGCTTTTCTGTGACTG
GTGAGTACTCAACCAAGTCATTCTGAGAATAGTGTATGCGGCGACCGAGTTGCTCTTGCCCGGCGTCAAT
ACGGGATAATACCGCGCCACATAGCAGAACTTTAAAAGTGCTCATCATTGGAAAACGTTCTTCGGGGCGA
AAACTCTCAAGGATCTTACCGCTGTTGAGATCCAGTTCGATGTAACCCACTCGTGCACCCAACTGATCTT
CAGCATCTTTTACTTTCACCAGCGTTTCTGGGTGAGCAAAAACAGGAAGGCAAAATGCCGCAAAAAAGGG
AATAAGGGCGACACGGAAATGTTGAATACTCATACTCTTCCTTTTTCAATATTATTGAAGCATTTATCAG
GGTTATTGTCTCATGAGCGGATACATATTTGAATGTATTTAGAAAAATAAACAAATAGGGGTTCCGCGCA
CATTTCCCCGAAAAGTGCCACCTGACGTCTAAGAAACCATTATTATCATGACATTAACCTATAAAAATAG
GCGTATCACGAGGCCCTTTCGTCTCGCGCGTTTCGGTGATGACGGTGAAAACCTCTGACACATGCAGCTC
CCGGAGACGGTCACAGCTTGTCTGTAAGCGGATGCCGGGAGCAGACAAGCCCGTCAGGGCGCGTCAGCGG
GTGTTGGCGGGTGTCGGGGCTGGCTTAACTATGCGGCATCAGAGCAGATTGTACTGAGAGTGCAC
