>Addgene plasmid #46064 | pXP822 | addgene partial sequence | sequence record 66394 | Gal1ProF2 5'-CGAAGCGATGATTTTTGATC-3'
AATGCAAAAACTGCATAACCACTTTAACTAATACTTTCAACATTTTCGGTTTGTATTACTTCTTATTCAA
ATGTAATAAAAGTATCAACAAAAAATTGTTAATATACCTCTATACTTTAACGTCAAGGAGAAAAAACCAC
TAGTCTCGAGTCATGTAATTAGTTATGTCACGCTTACATTCACGCCCTCCCCCCACATCCGCTCTAACCG
AAAAGGAAGGAGTTAGACAACCTGAAGTCTAGGTCCCTATTTATTTTTTTATAGTTATGTTAGTATTAAG
AACGTTATTTATATTTCAAATTTTTCTTTTTTTTCTGTACAGACGCGTGTACGCATGTAACATTATACTG
AAAACCTTGCTTGAGAAGGTTTTGGGACGCTCGAAGGCTTTAATTTGCGGCCAAGCTTGCATGCCTGCAG
GTCGACTCTAGAGGATCCCCGGGATAACTTCGTATAGCATACATTATACGAAGTTATGCACCACGCTTTT
CAATTCAATTCATCATTTTTTTTTTATTCTTTTTTTTGATTTCGGTTTCCTTGAAATTTTTTTGATTCGG
TAATCTCCGAACAGAAGGAAGAACGAAGGAAGGAGCACAGACTTAGATTGGTATATATACGCATATGTAG
TGTTGAAGAAACATGAAATTGCCCAGTATTCTTAACCCAACTGCACAGAACAAAAACCTGCAGGAAACGA
AGATAAATCATGTCGAAAGCTACATATAAGGAACGTGCTGCTACTCATCCTAGTCCTGTTGCTGCCAAGC
TATTTAATATCATGCACGAAAAGCAAACAAACTTGTGTGCTTCATTGGATGTTCGTACCACCAAGGAATT
ACTGGAGTTAGTTGAAGCATTAGGTCCCAAAATTTGTTTACTAAAAACACATGTGGATATCTTGACTG
