>Addgene plasmid #46064 | pXP822 | addgene partial sequence | sequence record 67163 | URA3-F 5'-GAGAAGATGCGGCCAGCAAAA-3'
GTATTATAAGTAAATGCATGTATACTAAACTCACAAATTAGAGCTTCAATTTAATTATATCAGTTATTAC
CCATAACTTCGTATAGCATACATTATACGAAGTTATCCCGGGTACCGAGCTCGAATTCAACGAAGCATCT
GTGCTTCATTTTGTAGAACAAAAATGCAACGCGAGAGCGCTAATTTTTCAAACAAAGAATCTGAGCTGCA
TTTTTACAGAACAGAAATGCAACGCGAAAGCGCTATTTTACCAACGAAGAATCTGTGCTTCATTTTTGTA
AAACAAAAATGCAACGCGAGAGCGCTAATTTTTCAAACAAAGAATCTGAGCTGCATTTTTACAGAACAGA
AATGCAACGCGAGAGCGCTATTTTACCAACAAAGAATCTATACTTCTTTTTTGTTCTACAAAAATGCATC
CCGAGAGCGCTATTTTTCTAACAAAGCATCTTAGATTACTTTTTTTCTCCTTTGTGCGCTCTATAATGCA
GTCTCTTGATAACTTTTTGCACTGTAGGTCCGTTAAGGTTAGAAGAAGGCTACTTTGGTGTCTATTTTCT
CTTCCATAAAAAAAGCCTGACTCCACTTCCCGCGTTTACTGATTACTAGCGAAGCTGCGGGTGCATTTTT
TCAAGATAAAGGCATCCCCGATTATATTCTATACCGATGTGGATTGCGCATACTTTGTGAACAGAAAGTG
ATAGCGTTGATGATTCTTCATTGGTCAGAAAATTATGAACGGTTTCTTCTATTTTGTCTCTATATACTAC
GTATAGGAAATGTTTACATTTTCGTATTGTTTTCGATTCACTCTATGAATAGTTCTTACTACAATTTTTT
TGTCTAAAGAGTAATACTAGAGATAAACATAAAAAATGTAGAGGTCGAGTTTAGATGCAAGTTCAAGGAG
CGAAAGGTGGATGGGTAGGTTATATAGGGATATAGCACAGAGATATATAGCAAAGAGATACTTTTGA
